Addgene plasmid #179026: pBBK42 pHomL-RPL18Bp-GFPdropout-Link-3HA-SSA1t-HomR (AmpR)
Purpose: (Empty Backbone) Parent vector for markerless yeast integration cassettes with C-terminal 3xHemagglutinin-tagged genes
Depositing lab: Vincent Martin. Depositing organization: Concordia University. Publication: The MyLo CRISPR-Cas9 Toolkit: A Markerless Yeast Localization and Overexpression CRISPR-Cas9 Toolkit. Bean BDM, Whiteway M, Martin VJJ. G3 (Bethesda). 2022 Jun 16. pii: 6609175. doi: 10.1093/g3journal/jkac154. PubMed 35708612.
Backbone
  Vector backbone: pYTK089 (ColE1, AmpR)
  Vector type: Yeast Expression
Growth in bacteria
  Bacterial resistance: Ampicillin, 100 μg/mL
  Growth temperature: 37°C
  Growth strain: DH5alpha
  Copy number: High Copy
Gene/Insert
  Gene/Insert name: None
Terms and licenses: Academic/Nonprofit Terms; Industry Terms: Not Available to Industry
Depositor comments: Part of the Markerless Yeast Localization and Overexpression (MyLO) CRISPR-Cas9 Toolkit. Vector cloned using BsaI Golden Gate cloning
How to cite: pBBK42 pHomL-RPL18Bp-GFPdropout-Link-3HA-SSA1t-HomR (AmpR) was a gift from Vincent Martin (Addgene plasmid # 179026 ; http://n2t.net/addgene:179026 ; RRID:Addgene_179026)
