[The description below was written by a language model from this plasmid's Addgene catalogue record and pLannotate feature annotations shown in this document.]
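Description:
pBBK42 is an empty parent vector from the Markerless Yeast Localization and Overexpression (MyLO) CRISPR-Cas9 toolkit, built on the pYTK089 backbone by BsaI Golden Gate assembly. In E. coli it is maintained as a high-copy plasmid through a ColE1/pUC-type origin and selected with ampicillin via the β-lactamase gene and its native promoter. The record describes no functional yeast selectable marker or complete yeast origin, consistent with its purpose as a source of markerless integration cassettes rather than an episomal expression plasmid.

As the name indicates, the cassette runs from a left homology arm (HomL) through the RPL18B promoter, a GFP dropout, a linker followed by a triple hemagglutinin (3xHA) tag and the SSA1 terminator, to a right homology arm (HomR). The automated annotation detects only part of this. It finds the superfolder GFP coding sequence followed by the bacterial rrnB T1 and T7Te terminators, which make up the dropout placeholder. It does not call the yeast promoter, linker, HA tag or SSA1 terminator. A gene of interest cloned in place of the GFP dropout would remove the fluorescent marker, the usual way such dropouts allow visual screening of bacterial colonies, and would be fused at its C-terminus to the linker and 3xHA epitope under RPL18B promoter control.

Short fragments matching ARS1 and HIS3 sequences flank the cassette on both sides. They are positioned where the homology arms would lie, but the record does not state the integration locus. The finished cassette is intended for Cas9-assisted, marker-free chromosomal integration in yeast, giving HA-tagged proteins for detection or overexpression studies.
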