Features (pLannotate 1.2.2; 11 found; start..end, strand, type, name):
      1..861     -  CDS            AmpR: β-lactamase; bla; confers resistance to ampicillin, carbenicillin, and related antibiotics
    862..966     -  promoter       AmpR promoter: bla
   1069..1657    +  rep_origin     ori: high-copy-number ColE1/pMB1/pBR322/pUC origin of replication
   2391..2510    +  rep_origin     ARS1 (fragment): S. cerevisiae autonomously replicating sequence ARS1/ARS416
   2515..2561    +  promoter       HIS3 promoter (fragment): S. cerevisiae HIS3
   2562..2624    +  CDS            HIS3 (fragment): imidazoleglycerol-phosphate dehydratase, required for histidine biosynthesis; S. cerevisiae HIS3; yeast auxotrophic marker
   3704..4417    +  CDS            superfolder GFP: GFP variant that folds robustly even when fused to poorly folded proteins (Pédelacq et al., 2006)
   4429..4500    +  terminator     rrnB T1 terminator: transcription terminator T1 from the E. coli rrnB gene
   4516..4543    +  terminator     T7Te terminator: phage T7 early transcription terminator
   5705..5731    +  rep_origin     ARS1 (fragment): S. cerevisiae autonomously replicating sequence ARS1/ARS416
   5828..5949    +  CDS            HIS3 (fragment): imidazoleglycerol-phosphate dehydratase, required for histidine biosynthesis; S. cerevisiae HIS3; yeast auxotrophic marker
>Addgene plasmid #179026 | pBBK42 pHomL-RPL18Bp-GFPdropout-Link-3HA-SSA1t-HomR (AmpR) | addgene full sequence | sequence record 360776 | Addgene NGS Result
TTACCAATGCTTAATCAGTGAGGCACCTATCTCAGCGATCTGTCTATTTCGTTCATCCATAGTTGCCTGA
CTCCCCGTCGTGTAGATAACTACGATACGGGAGGGCTTACCATCTGGCCCCAGTGCTGCAATGATACCGC
GGGACCCACGCTCACCGGCTCCAGATTTATCAGCAATAAACCAGCCAGCCGGAAGGGCCGAGCGCAGAAG
TGGTCCTGCAACTTTATCCGCCTCCATCCAGTCTATTAATTGTTGCCGGGAAGCTAGAGTAAGTAGTTCG
CCAGTTAATAGTTTGCGCAACGTTGTTGCCATTGCTACAGGCATCGTGGTGTCACGCTCGTCGTTTGGTA
TGGCTTCATTCAGCTCCGGTTCCCAACGATCAAGGCGAGTTACATGATCCCCCATGTTGTGCAAAAAAGC
GGTTAGCTCCTTCGGTCCTCCGATCGTTGTCAGAAGTAAGTTGGCCGCAGTGTTATCACTCATGGTTATG
GCAGCACTGCATAATTCTCTTACTGTCATGCCATCCGTAAGATGCTTTTCTGTGACTGGTGAGTACTCAA
CCAAGTCATTCTGAGAATAGTGTATGCGGCGACCGAGTTGCTCTTGCCCGGCGTCAATACGGGATAATAC
CGCGCCACATAGCAGAACTTTAAAAGTGCTCATCATTGGAAAACGTTCTTCGGGGCGAAAACTCTCAAGG
ATCTTACCGCTGTTGAGATCCAGTTCGATGTAACCCACTCGTGCACCCAACTGATCTTCAGCATCTTTTA
CTTTCACCAGCGTTTCTGGGTGAGCAAAAACAGGAAGGCAAAATGCCGCAAAAAAGGGAATAAGGGCGAC
ACGGAAATGTTGAATACTCATACTCTTCCTTTTTCAATATTATTGAAGCATTTATCAGGGTTATTGTCTC
ATGAGCGGATACATATTTGAATGTATTTAGAAAAATAAACAAATAGGGGTTCCGCGCACATTTCCCCGAA
AAGTGCCACCTGTCATGACCAAAATCCCTTAACGTGAGTTTTCGTTCCACTGAGCGTCAGACCCCGTAGA
AAAGATCAAAGGATCTTCTTGAGATCCTTTTTTTCTGCGCGTAATCTGCTGCTTGCAAACAAAAAAACCA
CCGCTACCAGCGGTGGTTTGTTTGCCGGATCAAGAGCTACCAACTCTTTTTCCGAAGGTAACTGGCTTCA
GCAGAGCGCAGATACCAAATACTGTTCTTCTAGTGTAGCCGTAGTTAGGCCACCACTTCAAGAACTCTGT
AGCACCGCCTACATACCTCGCTCTGCTAATCCTGTTACCAGTGGCTGCTGCCAGTGGCGATAAGTCGTGT
CTTACCGGGTTGGACTCAAGACGATAGTTACCGGATAAGGCGCAGCGGTCGGGCTGAACGGGGGGTTCGT
GCACACAGCCCAGCTTGGAGCGAACGACCTACACCGAACTGAGATACCTACAGCGTGAGCTATGAGAAAG
CGCCACGCTTCCCGAAGGGAGAAAGGCGGACAGGTATCCGGTAAGCGGCAGGGTCGGAACAGGAGAGCGC
ACGAGGGAGCTTCCAGGGGGAAACGCCTGGTATCTTTATAGTCCTGTCGGGTTTCGCCACCTCTGACTTG
AGCGTCGATTTTTGTGATGCTCGTCAGGGGGGCGGAGCCTATGGAAAAACGCCAGCAACGCGGCCTTTTT
ACGGTTCCTGGCCTTTTGCTGGCCTTTTGCTCACATGTTCTTTCCTGCGTTATCCCCTGATTCTGTGGAT
AACCGTGCGGCCGCCAATGTTATCTATTGGCAGATGTTCATACGGGGCTTTCAAATATTGATGAAATTAT
GTGATGTTTAGAAGAAGATTCGAACTGTTTTCAGTAGATTTGGTAACTGTGCAACCATAACTCATGCCCC
CTATTTATCGGCATTGAGATTGTAAAGGAAGTAAAACGCATTTTTGCAGATCTGTTCTCTTATGTATTTT
TAATCGTCCTTGTATGGAAGTATCAAAGGGGACGTTCTTCACCTCCTTGGAAAACGCAAACTTTCTTTTT
GCCTATCACAGTATCTTATCGAGCTAACTATTTTCGACACACATGAAAAAGCAGAAATATTAACGAAAAA
GAAAAGAAAGACCATGTCATGTACGGGCAATCAGAATATGCAAGATGAGCGGGAACGGGCGAAATGTGCA
CGCGCACAACTTACGAAACGCGGATGAGTCACTGACAGCCACCGCAGAGGTTCTGACTCCTACTGAGCTC
TATTGGAGGTGGCAGAACCGGTAATCCCACAGTGAGCAACTTGACAAACCAACAGATATAGGCTGTGTCT
TAAAATATACCATCCAATACCTTGATGAACTTTTCAAAGATGACTAAAATAAGTGAAATTTCAACATTAA
CTTCGAGCTGTAAACACAGTGGTTTCTTTGCATAAACACCATCAGCCTCAAGTCGTCAAGTAAAGATTTC
GTGTTCATGCAGATAGATAACAATCTATATGTTGATAATTAGCGTTGCCTCATCAATGCGTACACGAAGA
ATATACTAAAAAATGAGCAGGCAAGATAAACGAAGGCAAAGATGACAGAGCAGAAAGCCCTAGTAAAGCG
TATTACAAATGAAACCAAGATTCAGATTGCGATCCCTGAATTCGCATCTAGATGGTAGAGCCACAAACAG
CCGGTACAAGCAACGATCTCCAGGACCATCTGAATCATGCGCGGATGACACGAACTCACGACGGCGATCA
CAGACATTAACCCACAGTACAGACACTGCGACAACGTGGCAATTCGTCGCAATACCGTCTCACTGAACTG
GCCGATAATTGCAGACGAACGAAGAGGATGTCCAATATTTTTTTTAAGGAATAAGGATACTTCAAGACTA
GATTCCCCCCTGCATTCCCATCAGAACCGTAAACCTTGGCGCTTTCCTTGGGAAGTATTCAAGAAGTGCC
TTGTCCGGTTTCTGTGGCTCACAAACCAGCGCGCCCGATATGGCTTTCTTTTCACTTATGAATGTACCAG
TACGGGACAATTAGAACGCTCCTGTAACAATCTCTTTGCAAATGTGGGGTTACATTCTAACCATGTCACA
CTGCTGACGAAATTCAAAGTAAAAAAAAATGGGACCACGTCTTGAGAACGATAGATTTTCTTTATTTTAC
ATTGAACAGTCGTTGTCTCAGCGCGCTTTATGTTTTCATTCATACTTCATATTATAAAATAACAAAAGAA
GAATTTCATATTCACGCCCAAGAAATCAGGCTGCTTTCCAAATGCAATTGACACTTCATTAGCCATCACA
CAAAACTCTTTCTTGCTGGAGCTTCTTTTAAAAAAGACCTCAGTACACCAAACACGTTACCCGACCTCGT
TATTTTACGACAACTATGATAAAATTCTGAAGAAAAAATAAAAAAATTTTCATACTTCTTGCTTTTATTT
AAACCATTGAATGATTTCTTTTGAACAAAACTACCTGTTTCACCAAAGGAAATAGAAAGAAAAAATCAAT
TAGAAGAAAACAAAAAACAAAAGATCTATGTGAGACCGAAAGTGAAACGTGATTTCATGCGTCATTTTGA
ACATTTTGTAAATCTTATTTAATAATGTGTGCGGCAATTCACATTTAATTTATGAATGTTTTCTTAACAT
CGCGGCAACTCAAGAAACGGCAGGTTCGGATCTTAGCTACTAGAGAAAGAGGAGAAATACTAGATGCGTA
AAGGCGAAGAGCTGTTCACTGGTGTCGTCCCTATTCTGGTGGAACTGGATGGTGATGTCAACGGTCATAA
GTTTTCCGTGCGTGGCGAGGGTGAAGGTGACGCAACTAATGGTAAACTGACGCTGAAGTTCATCTGTACT
ACTGGTAAACTGCCGGTTCCTTGGCCGACTCTGGTAACGACGCTGACTTATGGTGTTCAGTGCTTTGCTC
GTTATCCGGACCATATGAAGCAGCATGACTTCTTCAAGTCCGCCATGCCGGAAGGCTATGTGCAGGAACG
CACGATTTCCTTTAAGGATGACGGCACGTACAAAACGCGTGCGGAAGTGAAATTTGAAGGCGATACCCTG
GTAAACCGCATTGAGCTGAAAGGCATTGACTTTAAAGAGGACGGCAATATCCTGGGCCATAAGCTGGAAT
ACAATTTTAACAGCCACAATGTTTACATCACCGCCGATAAACAAAAAAATGGCATTAAAGCGAATTTTAA
AATTCGCCACAACGTGGAGGATGGCAGCGTGCAGCTGGCTGATCACTACCAGCAAAACACTCCAATCGGT
GATGGTCCTGTTCTGCTGCCAGACAATCACTATCTGAGCACGCAAAGCGTTCTGTCTAAAGATCCGAACG
AGAAACGCGATCATATGGTTCTGCTGGAGTTCGTAACCGCAGCGGGCATCACGCATGGTATGGATGAACT
GTACAAATGACCAGGCATCAAATAAAACGAAAGGCTCAGTCGAAAGACTGGGCCTTTCGTTTTATCTGTT
GTTTGTCGGTGAACGCTCTCTACTAGAGTCACACTGGCTCACCTTCGGGTGGGCCTTTCTGCGTTTATAG
GTCTCAATCCCCTTCTGGCATGTACCCCTACGACGTTCCCGACTACGCTTCTTATCCATATGATGTGCCA
GATTACGCGGGATATCCGTATGATGTCCCGGATTACGCCTAACTCGAGTGGCGCCAATTGGTGCGGCAAT
TGATAATAACGAAAATGTCTTTTAATGATCTGGGTATAATGAGGAATTTTCCGAACGTTTTTACTTTATA
TATATATATACATGTAACATATATTCTATACGCTATAGAGAAAGGAAATTTTTCAATTAAAAAAAAAATA
GAGAAAGAGTTTCACTTCTTGATTATCGCTAACACTAATGGTTGAAGTACTGCTACTTTAATTTTATGCT
GCCAATGAGACGACGGGGTCATCACGGCTCATCATGCGCCAAACAAATGTGTGCAATACACGCTCGGATG
ACTGCATGATGACCGCACTGACTGGGGACAGCAGATCCACCTAAGCCTGTGAGAGAAGCAGACACCCGAC
AGATCAAGGCAGTTAACTAGTGCACTGCAGTACAAATCGTCCCCAACAAAAGTGGGCTCTCAAAATTCAT
CACATTTAAATGCATATAGGAAGAGCAACAGTTGGTTTGCATCTGATGTTCCTTAAAGATTTCGACATAA
TGTGCGAAGTAGATCCCTTCAGCACTGTACTTGTTTTTGCGACTAGATTGTAAATCATTCTTTATTTAAT
CTCTTTCTTTAACTACTGCTTAAAGTATAATTTGGTCCGTAGTTTAATAACTATACTAAGCGAACGCTCT
CTCGAAATTTTTCTTAACGCGTCCTTGTACTGCGTCTAACGCTTTTGCCACTTGGATTTCTATTATAGGA
AATAGTCTCACTTACTGGGCGACGAATTTTCGCGTTTTGATGAAGCACAGGAAGAATTTCTTTATGCTCA
GAAGTTTGACAGCAAGCAAGTTCATCATTCGAACTAGCCTTATTGTTTTAGTTCAGTGACAGCGAACTGC
CGTACTCGATGCTTTATTTCTCACGGTAGAGCGGAAGAACAGATAGATCCCTACATATTGCTACCACTTC
TATTACACAATAGTTTCAATAGCTTGCAGCGTAGCTAAACTCTAAAATTTATCTAAATCACTCATATAAA
CCGAACCCTTCCCCTTCCGCTTATAGTACAGCTGATGCTCCTTCACTATTTTAACATGTGGAATTCTTGA
AAGAATGAAATCGCCATGCCAAGCCATCACACGGTCTTTTATGCAATTGATTGACCGCCTGCAACACATA
GGCAGTAAAATTTTTACAAGCAGTAGCAGAACAGGCCACACAATCGCAAGTGATTAACGTCCACACAGGT
ATAGGGTTTCTGGACCATATGATACATGCTCTGGCCAAGCATTCCGGCTGGTCGCTAATCGTTGAGTGCC
GAGCGGCCGCGATTATCAAAAAGGATCTTCACCTAGATCCTTTTAAATTAAAAATGAAGTTTTAAATCAA
TCTAAAGTATATATGAGTAAACTTGGTCTGACAG
